Addgene plasmid #56555: Citrine-H2B-6
Purpose: Localization: Nucleus/Histones, Excitation: 516, Emission: 529
Depositing lab: Michael Davidson. Depositing organization: Florida State University, Tallahassee.
Backbone
  Vector backbone: Citrine
  Backbone size w/o insert (bp): 4750
  Vector type: Mammalian Expression
  Selectable markers: Neomycin (select with G418)
Growth in bacteria
  Bacterial resistance: Kanamycin, 50 μg/mL
  Growth temperature: 37°C
  Growth strain: DH5alpha
  Copy number: High Copy
Gene/Insert
  Gene/Insert name: H2B (alt names: Human Histone H2B; NM_021058.3)
  Species: H. sapiens (human)
  Mutation: D26G and V119I in H2B
  Entrez Gene: H2BC11 (a.k.a. H2B/r, H2BFR, H2BJ, HIST1H2BJ)
  Promoter: CMV
  Tag / fusion protein: Citrine
  Cloning method: Unknown
  Sequencing primers: 5′ CMV-F; 3′ SV40pA-R
Terms and licenses: Academic/Nonprofit Terms; Industry Terms
Depositor comments: . Excitation = 516; Emission = 529
How to cite: Citrine-H2B-6 was a gift from Michael Davidson (Addgene plasmid # 56555 ; http://n2t.net/addgene:56555 ; RRID:Addgene_56555)
