[The description below was written by a language model from this plasmid's Addgene catalogue record.]
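Description:
Citrine-H2B-6 is a mammalian expression plasmid that produces human histone H2B fused to the yellow fluorescent protein Citrine, intended as a marker for the nucleus and chromatin. It is built on a Citrine vector backbone of about 4.75 kb without the insert. In bacteria it is maintained as a high-copy plasmid under kanamycin selection, and it carries a neomycin resistance marker so that transfected mammalian cells can be selected with G418. The record does not list the origin of replication or other backbone features, and no feature table is provided.

The insert is human H2B, corresponding to the H2BC11 gene (also known as HIST1H2BJ), and it carries two amino acid substitutions relative to the reference, D26G and V119I. Expression is driven by the CMV promoter, a strong constitutive promoter in most mammalian cell types, and the 3′ sequencing primer listed implies an SV40 polyadenylation signal downstream of the coding region. The record names Citrine as the fusion partner but does not state explicitly whether it sits at the N- or C-terminus of H2B, nor does it explain the "6" in the name.

Because H2B is a core nucleosome component, the fusion protein is incorporated into chromatin and labels nuclei in interphase and condensed chromosomes during mitosis. The stated excitation and emission maxima of 516 and 529 nm place it in the yellow channel, making the construct useful for live or fixed cell fluorescence imaging of nuclear localization, chromatin dynamics and cell division, and for multicolour experiments alongside spectrally distinct fluorescent fusions.
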