>Addgene plasmid #56555 | Citrine-H2B-6 | depositor partial sequence | sequence record 87444 | insert sequence
GACGTCAGATCCGCTAGCGCTACCGGACTCAGATCTCGAGCTCAAGCTTCGAATTCTGCAGTCGACGGTA
CCGCCACCATGCCAGAGCCAGCGAAGTCTGCTCCCGCCCCGAAAAAGGGCTCCAAGAAGGCGGTGACTAA
GGCGCAGAAGAAAGGCGGCAAGAAGCGCAAGCGCAGCCGCAAGGAGAGCTATTCCATCTATGTGTACAAG
GTTCTGAAGCAGGTCCACCCTGACACCGGCATTTCGTCCAAGGCCATGGGCATCATGAATTCGTTTGTGA
ACGACATTTTCGAGCGCATCGCAGGTGAGGCTTCCCGCCTGGCGCATTACAACAAGCGCTCGACCATCAC
CTCCAGGGAGATCCAGACGGCCGTGCGCCTGCTGCTGCCTGGGGAGTTGGCCAAGCACGCCGTGTCCGAG
GGTACTAAGGCCATCACCAAGTACACCAGCGCTAAGGATCCACCGGTCGCCACCATGGTGAGCAAGGGCG
AGGAGCTGTTCACCGGGGTGGTGCCCATCCTGGTCGAGCTGGACGGCGACGTAAACGGCCACAAGTTCAG
CGTGTCCGGCGAGGGCGAGGGCGATGCCACCTACGGCAAGCTGACCCTGAAGTTCATCTGCACCACCGGC
AAGCTGCCCGTGCCCTGGCCCACCCTCGTGACCACCTTCGGCTACGGCCTGATGTGCTTCGCCCGCTACC
CCGACCACATGAAGCAGCACGACTTCTTCAAGTCCGCCATGCCCGAAGGCTACGTCCAGGAGCGCACCAT
CTTCTTCAAGGACGACGGCAACTACAAGACCCGCGCCGAGGTGAAGTTCGAGGGCGACACCCTGGTGAAC
CGCATCGAGCTGAAGGGCATCGACTTCAAGGAGGACGGCAACATCCTGGGGCACAAGCTGGAGTACAACT
ACAACAGCCACAACGTCTATATCATGGCCGACAAGCAGAAGAACGGCATCAAGGTGAACTTCAAGATCCG
CCACAACATCGAGGACGGCAGCGTGCAGCTCGCCGACCACTACCAGCAGAACACCCCCATCGGCGACGGC
CCCGTGCTGCTGCCCGACAACCACTACCTGAGCTACCAGTCCGCCCTGAGCAAAGACCCCAACGAGAAGC
GCGATCACATGGTCCTGCTGGAGTTCGTGACCGCCGCCGGGATCACTCTCGGCATGGACGAGCTGTACAA
GTAAGCGGCCGCGACTCTAGATCATAATCAGCCATACCACATTG
