>Addgene plasmid #56555 | Citrine-H2B-6 | addgene partial sequence | sequence record 104012 | C-ter-GFP 5'-CTCCTCGCCCTTGCTCAC-3'
CTTGGTGATGGCCTTAGTACCCTCGGACACGGCGTGCTTGGCCAACTCCCCAGGCAGCAGCAGGCGCACG
GCCGTCTGGATCTCCCTGGAGGTGATGGTCGAGCGCTTGTTGTAATGCGCCAGGCGGGAAGCCTCACCTG
CGATGCGCTCGAAAATGTCGTTCACAAACGAATTCATGATGCCCATGGCCTTGGACGAAATGCCGGTGTC
AGGGTGGACCTGCTTCAGAACCTTGTACACATAGATGGAATAGCTCTCCTTGCGGCTGCGCTTGCGCTTC
TTGCCGCCTTTCTTCTGCGCCTTAGTCACCGCCTTCTTGGAGCCCTTTTTCGGGGCGGGAGCAGACTTCG
CTGGCTCTGGCATGGTGGCGGTACCGTCGACTGCAGAATTCGAAGCTTGAGCTCGAGATCTGAGTCCGGT
AGCGCTAGCGGATCTGACGGTTCACTAAACCAGCTCTGCTTATATAGACCTCCCACCGTACACGCCTACC
GCCCATTTGCGTCAATGGGGCGGAGTTGTTACGACATTTTGGAAAGTCCCGTTGATTTTGGTGCCAAAAC
AAACTCCCATTGACGTCAATGGGGTGGAGACTTGGAAATCCCCGTGAGTCAAACCGCTATCCACGCCCAT
TGATGTACTGCCAAAACCGCATCACCATGGTAATAGCGATGACTAATACGTAGATGTACTGCCAAGTAGG
AAAGTCCCATAAGGTCATGTACTGGGCATAATGCCAGGCGGGCCATTTACCGTCATTGACGTCAATAGGG
GGCGTACTTGGCATATGATACACTTGATGTACTGCCAAGTGGGCAGTTTACCGTAAATACTCCACCCATT
GACGTCAATGGAAAGTCCCTATTGGCGTTACTATGG
